>Addgene plasmid #177710 | LT2_12_GlyRNA | addgene full sequence | sequence record 351964 | Addgene NGS Result
CCCTGAATTCGCATCTAGACTGAACTGGCCGATAATTGCAGACGAACGATAGCTTCGAAACGTTTCTACT
CCTCTTTTACTCTTCCAGATCTTCTCGGACTCCGCGCATCGCCGTACCACTTCAAAACACCCAAGCACAG
CATACTAAATTTCCCCTCTTTCTTCCTCTAGGGTGTCGTTAATTACCCGTACTAAAGGTTTGGAAAAGAA
AAAAGAGACCGCCTCGTTTCTTTTTCTTCGTCGAAAAAGGCAATAAAAATTTTTATCACGTTTCTTTTTC
TTGAAAATTCTTTTTTTGATTTTTTTCTCTTTCGATGACCTCCCATCGATATTTAAGTTAATAAACGGCC
TTCAATTTCCCAAGTTTCAGTCCCACTTTTCTTGCTCTACTACAACTTTTTTTACCTCTTGCTCATTAGA
AAGAAAGCATAGCAATCTAATCTAAGTTTTCTAGAAAATATGGTTTCTAAAGGTGAAGAATTATTCACTG
GTGTTGTCCCAATTTTGGTTGAATTAGATGGTGATGTTAATGGTCACAAATTTTCTGTCTCCGGTGAAGG
TGAAGGTGATGCTACTTACGGTAAATTGACCTTAAAATTTATTTGTACTACTGGTAAATTGCCAGTTCCA
TGGCCAACCTTAGTCACTACTTTATCTTGGGGTGTTCAATGTTTTGCAAGATACCCAGATCATATGAAAC
AACATGACTTTTTCAAGTCTGCCATGCCAGAAGGTTATGTTCAAGAAAGAACTATTTTTTTCAAAGATGA
CGGTAACTACAAGACCAGAGCTGAAGTCAAGTTTGAAGGTGATACCTTAGTTAATAGAATCGAATTAAAA
GGTATTGATTTTAAAGAAGATGGTAACATTTTAGGTCACAAATTGGAATACAATTATTTCTCTGACAATG
TTTACATCACTGCTGACAAACAAAAGAATGGTATCAAAGCTAACTTCAAAATTAGACACAACATTGAAGA
TGGTGGTGTTCAATTAGCTGACCATTATCAACAAAATACTCCAATTGGTGATGGTCCAGTCTTGTTACCA
GACAACCATTACTTATCCACTCAATCTAAGTTATCCAAAGATCCAAACGAAAAGAGGGACCACATGGTCT
TGTTAGAATTTGTTACTGCTGCTGGTATTACCTTGGGTATGGATGAATTGTACAAAGGATCCTAAAGCCT
AGGAAACAAACAAAGCTGTCACCGGAATAGGAGTCCGGTCTGATGAGTCCACTTGCTGAGGATCCGACGG
TTCCTCATGTGTTGACGAAGGACGAAACAGCAAAAAGAAAAATAAAAACTCGAGCCTCGAGTGGCATCGA
TACCGTCGACCTCGAGTCATGTAATTAGTTATGTCACGCTTACATTCACGCCCTCCTCCCACATCCGCTC
TAACCGAAAAGGAAGGAGTTAGACAACCTGAAGTCTAGGTCCCTATTTATTTTTTTTAATAGTTATGTTA
GTATTAAGAACGTTATTTATATTTCAAATTTTTCTTTTTTTTCTGTACAAACGCGTGTACGCATGTAACA
TTATACTGAAAACCTTGCTTGAGAAGGTTTTGGGACGCTCGGCTGCCAAACCAGATGTCAACACAGCTAC
AACGATAGCTTCGAAACGTTTCTACTCCTCTTTTACTCTTCCAGATCTTCTCGGACTCCGCGCATCGCCG
TACCACTTCAAAACACCCAAGCACAGCATACTAAATTTCCCCTCTTTCTTCCTCTAGGGTGTCGTTAATT
ACCCGTACTAAAGGTTTGGAAAAGAAAAAAGAGACCGCCTCGTTTCTTTTTCTTCGTCGAAAAAGGCAAT
AAAAATTTTTATCACGTTTCTTTTTCTTGAAAATTCTTTTTTTGATTTTTTTCTCTTTCGATGACCTCCC
ATCGATATTTAAGTTAATAAACGGCCTTCAATTTCCCAAGTTTCAGTCCCACTTTTCTTGCTCTACTACA
ACTTTTTTTACCTCTTGCTCATTAGAAAGAAAGCATAGCAATCTAATCTAAGTTTTCTAGAAAATATGGT
GAGCAAGGGCGAGGAGGATAACATGGCCATCATCAAGGAGTTCATGCGCTTCAAGGTGCACATGGAGGGC
TCCGTGGACGGCCACGAGTTCGAGATCGAGGGCGAGGGCGAGGGCCGCCCCTACGAGGGCACCCAGACCG
CCAAGCTGAAGGTGACCAAGGGTGGCCCCCTGCCCTTCGCCTGGGACATCCTGTCCCCTCAGTTCATGTA
CGGCTCCAAGGCCTACGTGAAGCACCCCGCCGACATCCCCGACTACTTGAAGCTGTCCTTCCCCGAGGGC
TTCAAGTGGGAGCGCGTGATGAACTTCGAGGACGGCGGCGTGGTGACCGTGACCCAGGACTCCTCCCTGC
AGGACGGCGAGTTCATCTACAAGGTGAAGCTGCGCGGCACCAACTTCCCCTCCGACGGCCCCGTAATGCA
GAAGAAGACTATGGGCTGGGAGGCCTCCTCCGAGCGGATGTACCCCGAGGACGGCGCCCTGAAGGGCGAG
ATCAAGCAGAGGCTGAAGCTGAAGGACGGCGGCCACTACGACGCTGAGGTCAAGACCACCTACAAGGCCA
AGAAGCCCGTGCAGCTGCCCGGCGCCTACAACGTCAACATCAAGTTGGACATCACCTCCCACAACGAGGA
CTACACCATCGTGGAACAGTACGAACGCGCCGAGGGCCGCCACTCCACCGGCGGCATGGACGAGCTGTAC
AAGTAAATCCTAACTCGAGGCGAATTTCTTATGATTTATGATTTTTATTATTAAATAAGTTATAAAAAAA
ATAAGTGTATACAAATTTTAAAGTGACTCTTAGGTTTTAAAACGAAAATTCTTATTCTTGAGTAACTCTT
TCCTGTAGGTCAGGTTGCTTTCTCAGGTATAGCATGAGGTCGCTCTTATTGACCACACCTCTACCGGCAT
GCCGAGCAAATGCCTGCAAATCGCTCCCCATTTCGCTGAGCAGTTACAGAGATGTTACGAACCACTAGTG
CACTGCAGTACATAACCCCTAGGTCTTCCTGAGAGTGACGAAGGCTAAGGTCACTTCTTCGTTTCCTTTA
TTGGGGTTTCCGTGTAGCCTTCCCCTGAATAGTGTGGGACGTTTTATGAGAAGCCGTAAGAAATAGCCGA
GCGGCCGCGTGTTACAACCAATTAACCAATTCTGATTAGAAAAACTCATCGAGCATCAAATGAAACTGCA
ATTTATTCATATCAGGATTATCAATACCATATTTTTGAAAAAGCCGTTTCTGTAATGAAGGAGAAAACTC
ACCGAGGCAGTTCCATAGGATGGCAAGATCCTGGTATCGGTCTGCGATTCCGACTCGTCCAACATCAATA
CAACCTATTAATTTCCCCTCGTCAAAAATAAGGTTATCAAGTGAGAAATCACCATGAGTGACGACTGAAT
CCGGTGAGAATGGCAAAAGCTTATGCATTTCTTTCCAGACTTGTTCAACAGGCCAGCCATTACGCTCGTC
ATCAAAATCACTCGCATCAACCAAACCGTTATTCATTCGTGATTGCGCCTGAGCGAGGCGAAATACGCGA
TCGCTGTTAAAAGGACAATTACAAACAGGAATCGAATGCAACCGGCGCAGGAACACTGCCAGCGCATCAA
CAATATTTTCACCTGAATCAGGATATTCTTCTAATACCTGGAATGCTGTTTTCCCGGGGATCGCAGTGGT
GAGTAACCATGCATCATCAGGAGTACGGATAAAATGCTTGATGGTCGGAAGAGGCATAAATTCCGTCAGC
CAGTTTAGTCTGACCATCTCATCTGTAACATCATTGGCAACGCTACCTTTGCCATGTTTCAGAAACAACT
CTGGCGCATCGGGCTTCCCATACAATCGATAGATTGTCGCACCTGATTGCCCGACATTATCGCGAGCCCA
TTTATACCCATATAAATCAGCATCCATGTTGGAATTTAATCGCGGCCTGGAGCAAGACGTTTCCCGTTGA
ATATGGCTCATAACACCCCTTGTATTACTGTTTATGTAAGCAGACAGTTTTATTGTTCATGATGATATAT
TTTTATCTTGTGCAATGTAACATCAGAGATTTTGAGACACAACGTGGCTTTGTTGAATAAATCGAACTTT
TGCTGAGTTGAAGGATCAGTCATGACCAAAATCCCTTAACGTGAGTTTTCGTTCCACTGAGCGTCAGACC
CCGTAGAAAAGATCAAAGGATCTTCTTGAGATCCTTTTTTTCTGCGCGTAATCTGCTGCTTGCAAACAAA
AAAACCACCGCTACCAGCGGTGGTTTGTTTGCCGGATCAAGAGCTACCAACTCTTTTTCCGAAGGTAACT
GGCTTCAGCAGAGCGCAGATACCAAATACTGTTCTTCTAGTGTAGCCGTAGTTAGGCCACCACTTCAAGA
ACTCTGTAGCACCGCCTACATACCTCGCTCTGCTAATCCTGTTACCAGTGGCTGCTGCCAGTGGCGATAA
GTCGTGTCTTACCGGGTTGGACTCAAGACGATAGTTACCGGATAAGGCGCAGCGGTCGGGCTGAACGGGG
GGTTCGTGCACACAGCCCAGCTTGGAGCGAACGACCTACACCGAACTGAGATACCTACAGCGTGAGCTAT
GAGAAAGCGCCACGCTTCCCGAAGGGAGAAAGGCGGACAGGTATCCGGTAAGCGGCAGGGTCGGAACAGG
AGAGCGCACGAGGGAGCTTCCAGGGGGAAACGCCTGGTATCTTTATAGTCCTGTCGGGTTTCGCCACCTC
TGACTTGAGCGTCGATTTTTGTGATGCTCGTCAGGGGGGCGGAGCCTATGGAAAAACGCCAGCAACGCGG
CCTTTTTACGGTTCCTGGCCTTTTGCTGGCCTTTTGCTCACATGTTCTTTCCTGCGTTATCCCCTGATTC
TGTGGATAACCGTGCGGCCGCCAATGTCAAAAGATCCTCTCATACCATATTAAGTAAATTGCCTCCATTT
CTTTTTCCTCGGGCAGAGAAACTCGCAGGCAACTTGCTCTCGAAGTGGTCACGTG
Features (pLannotate 1.2.2; 10 found; start..end, strand, type, name):
     49..446     +  promoter       TEF1 promoter: S. cerevisiae TEF1; promoter for EF-1α
    460..1176    +  CDS            mTurquoise2: mTurquoise2 is a basic (constitutively fluorescent) cyan fluorescent protein published in 2012, derived from Aequorea victoria. It is reported to be a rapidly-maturing monomer with very low acid sensitivity.
   1224..1240    +  misc_RNA       sTRSV HHRz (fragment): hammerhead ribozyme from the tobacco ringspot virus satellite RNA (Khvorova et al., 2003)
   1326..1346    +  misc_feature   MCS (fragment): pBluescript multiple cloning site
   1347..1581    +  terminator     CYC1 terminator (fragment): S. cerevisiae CYC1; transcription terminator for CYC1
   1615..2012    +  promoter       TEF1 promoter: S. cerevisiae TEF1; promoter for EF-1α
   2026..2735    +  CDS            mCherry (fragment): monomeric derivative of DsRed fluorescent protein (Shaner et al., 2004) mammalian codon-optimized
   2750..2937    +  terminator     ADH1 terminator: S. cerevisiae ADH1; transcription terminator for the S. cerevisiae alcohol dehydrogenase 1 (ADH1) gene
   3186..4001    -  CDS            KanR: aminoglycoside phosphotransferase; aph(3')-Ia; confers resistance to kanamycin in bacteria or G418 (Geneticin®) in eukaryotes
   4226..4814    +  rep_origin     ori: high-copy-number ColE1/pMB1/pBR322/pUC origin of replication
