[The description below was written by a language model from this plasmid's Addgene catalogue record and pLannotate feature annotations shown in this document.]
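Description:
LT2_12_GlyRNA is a 5,025 bp yeast integration donor plasmid carrying a two-colour biosensor for glycolytic flux in Saccharomyces cerevisiae. It is maintained in E. coli through a high-copy ColE1/pUC-type origin and a kanamycin resistance gene (aph(3')-Ia). No yeast replication origin or yeast auxotrophic marker is annotated, which fits its recorded use. The plasmid is linearised with NotI and the released fragment serves as donor DNA for integration at the X2 genomic site. The homology arms that would direct this integration are not annotated in the feature table.

The payload consists of two tandem expression cassettes in the same orientation, each driven by pTEFmut8, a mutant variant of the constitutive TEF1 promoter that the automated annotation detects simply as the TEF1 promoter. The first cassette encodes the cyan fluorescent protein mTurquoise2, followed in the 3' region by the RNA_2.6 element and then the CYC1 terminator. The annotation picks up a fragment of the tobacco ringspot virus satellite hammerhead ribozyme in this region, suggesting that RNA_2.6 is a ribozyme-based RNA switch. Such devices typically act by making transcript self-cleavage, and therefore reporter output, dependent on a ligand, although the record does not state which metabolite is sensed. The second cassette expresses mCherry from the same promoter with the ADH1 terminator. It presumably provides a constitutive red signal against which the cyan signal can be normalised, although the record does not state this role.

The construct belongs to a toolbox of biosensors for real-time monitoring of the yeast intracellular state during bioprocesses.
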