Addgene plasmid #177710: LT2_12_GlyRNA
Purpose: Plasmid for genome integration in X2 site expressing GlyRNA (glycolytic flux biosensor)
Depositing lab: Lisbeth Olsson. Depositing organization: Chalmers University of Technology. Publication: Real-Time Monitoring of the Yeast Intracellular State During Bioprocesses With a Toolbox of Biosensors. Torello Pianale L, Rugbjerg P, Olsson L. Front Microbiol. 2022 Jan 7;12:802169. doi: 10.3389/fmicb.2021.802169. eCollection 2021. PubMed 35069506.
Backbone
  Vector backbone: Empty backbone
  Total vector size (bp): 5025
  Vector type: Yeast Expression ; Used as donor DNA in genome integration after linearisation with NotI
Growth in bacteria
  Bacterial resistance: Kanamycin, 50 μg/mL
  Growth temperature: 30°C
  Growth strain: DH5alpha
  Growth instructions: Grow bacteria at 30°C to reduce recombination events
  Copy number: High Copy
Gene/Insert 1
  Gene/Insert name: pTEFmut8-mTurquoise2-RNA_2.6--tCYC1
  Species: S. cerevisiae (budding yeast)
  Insert size (bp): 1533
Gene/Insert 2
  Gene/Insert name: pTEFmut8-mCherry-tADH1
  Species: S. cerevisiae (budding yeast)
  Insert size (bp): 1360
Resource information
  A portion of this plasmid was derived from a plasmid made by: Sequence for pTEFmut8 amplified from Addgene plasmid #124582 Sequence for RNA_2.6 obtained from Addgene plasmid #162800
Terms and licenses: Academic/Nonprofit Terms; Industry Terms: Not Available to Industry
How to cite: LT2_12_GlyRNA was a gift from Lisbeth Olsson (Addgene plasmid # 177710 ; http://n2t.net/addgene:177710 ; RRID:Addgene_177710)
